Addgene plasmid #113155: pOTTC1088 - pAAV TH gRNA A+B pair EF1a EGFP
Purpose: An AAV vector that expresses guide RNAs targeting rat TH and expresses EGFP reporter
Depositing lab: Brandon Harvey. Depositing organization: National Institute on Drug Abuse (NIDA). Publication: Neuron-Specific Genome Modification in the Adult Rat Brain Using CRISPR-Cas9 Transgenic Rats. Back S, Necarsulmer J, Whitaker LR, Coke LM, Koivula P, Heathward EJ, Fortuno LV, Zhang Y, Yeh CG, Baldwin HA, Spencer MD, Mejias-Aponte CA, Pickel J, Hoffman AF, Spivak CE, Lupica CR, Underhill SM, Amara SG, Domanskyi A, Anttila JE, Airavaara M, Hope BT, Hamra FK, Richie CT, Harvey BK. Neuron. 2019 Feb 8. pii: S0896-6273(19)30062-5. doi: 10.1016/j.neuron.2019.01.035. PubMed 30792150.
Backbone
  Vector backbone: pOTTC407
  Backbone manufacturer: NIDA OTTC
  Backbone size w/o insert (bp): 6000
  Total vector size (bp): 6981
  Vector type: Mammalian Expression, AAV, CRISPR
Growth in bacteria
  Bacterial resistance: Ampicillin, 100 μg/mL
  Growth temperature: 30°C
  Growth strain: NEB Stable
  Copy number: Low Copy
Gene/Insert
  Gene/Insert name: Two gRNAs for rat TH
  gRNA/shRNA sequence: ACGGCCCTTCTGAAGCCCTT and AGGCCGAGGCTGTCACGGTG
  Species: R. norvegicus (rat)
  Promoter: mU6 and hU6
  Cloning method: Ligation Independent Cloning
  Sequencing primers: 5′ CCTCGCACAGACTTGTGGGA; 3′ AAATGGACTATCATATGCTTACCGTAACTTGAAAG
Terms and licenses: Academic/Nonprofit Terms; Industry Terms: Not Available to Industry
How to cite: pOTTC1088 - pAAV TH gRNA A+B pair EF1a EGFP was a gift from Brandon Harvey (Addgene plasmid # 113155 ; http://n2t.net/addgene:113155 ; RRID:Addgene_113155)
