[The description below was written by a language model from this plasmid's Addgene catalogue record and the feature table of its GenBank file.]
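Description:
pOTTC1088 - pAAV TH gRNA A+B pair EF1a EGFP is an adeno-associated virus transfer plasmid of about 7 kb, built on the pOTTC407 (pAAV EF1a eGFP) backbone, that delivers a pair of CRISPR guide RNAs against the rat tyrosine hydroxylase (TH) gene together with a fluorescent reporter. It is propagated in bacteria through a ColE1/pUC-type origin with ampicillin selection (AmpR, beta-lactamase) and also carries an f1 phage origin. The catalogue lists it as low copy even though the origin is annotated as a high-copy type. The two sequence records held for it differ by about ten bases in length, mainly reflected in the annotation of the left ITR (130 versus 141 bp), but agree on the overall architecture.

Everything between the two AAV2 inverted terminal repeats is packaged into virus. At the left end, a mouse U6 promoter in reverse orientation drives guide A fused to the Streptococcus pyogenes Cas9 gRNA scaffold. At the right end, a human U6 promoter in forward orientation drives guide B with the same scaffold. Using two different Pol III promoters in opposite orientations at the ends of the genome limits repeated sequence. Between them sits a Pol II reporter cassette: the human EF-1-alpha promoter with its intron A, a Kozak sequence, EGFP, a WPRE to enhance transcript stability and expression, and the human growth hormone polyadenylation signal.

The vector encodes no Cas9, so the nuclease must be supplied separately. The associated work used Cas9-expressing transgenic rats for neuron-specific genome modification in the adult brain. EGFP marks transduced cells, while the paired guides are intended to disrupt TH.
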