LOCUS       Exported 6971 bp ds-DNA circular SYN 13-MAY-2021
DEFINITION  An AAV vector that expresses guide RNAs targeting rat TH and
            expresses EGFP reporter.
ACCESSION   .
VERSION     .
KEYWORDS    pOTTC1088 - pAAV TH gRNA A+B pair EF1a EGFP
SOURCE      synthetic DNA construct
  ORGANISM  synthetic DNA construct
REFERENCE   1 (bases 1 to 6971)
  AUTHORS   Back S, Necarsulmer J, Whitaker LR, Coke LM, Koivula P, Heathward
            EJ, Fortuno LV, Zhang Y, Yeh CG, Baldwin HA, Spencer MD,
            Mejias-Aponte CA, Pickel J, Hoffman AF, Spivak CE, Lupica CR,
            Underhill SM, Amara SG, Domanskyi A, Anttila JE, Airavaara M, Hope
            BT, Hamra FK, Richie CT, Harvey BK
  TITLE     Neuron-Specific Genome Modification in the Adult Rat Brain Using
            CRISPR-Cas9 Transgenic Rats.
  JOURNAL   Neuron. 2019 Feb 8. pii: S0896-6273(19)30062-5. doi:
            10.1016/j.neuron.2019.01.035.
  PUBMED    30792150
REFERENCE   2 (bases 1 to 6971)
  AUTHORS   .
  TITLE     Direct Submission
  JOURNAL   Exported May 13, 2021 from SnapGene Server 1.1.58
            http://www.snapgene.com
FEATURES             Location/Qualifiers
     source          1..6971
                     /organism="synthetic DNA construct"
                     /mol_type="other DNA"
     repeat_region   1..130
                     /label=AAV2 ITR (alternate)
                     /note="Functional equivalent of wild-type AAV2 ITR"
     misc_RNA        complement(183..258)
                     /label=gRNA scaffold
                     /note="guide RNA scaffold for the Streptococcus pyogenes
                     CRISPR/Cas9 system"
     promoter        complement(281..594)
                     /label=U6 promoter
                     /note="RNA polymerase III promoter for mouse U6 snRNA (Das
                     et al., 1988)"
     primer_bind     complement(342..362)
                     /label=mU6-F
                     /note="Mouse U6 promoter, forward primer"
     promoter        722..1900
                     /label=EF-1-alpha promoter
                     /note="strong constitutive promoter for human elongation
                     factor EF-1-alpha"
     intron          953..1891
                     /label=EF-1-alpha intron A
                     /note="intron upstream of the start codon of human
                     EF-1-alpha"
     primer_bind     1848..1868
                     /label=EF1a-F
                     /note="Human elongation factor-1a promoter, forward primer"
     regulatory      1920..1929
                     /regulatory_class="other"
                     /note="vertebrate consensus sequence for strong initiation
                     of translation (Kozak, 1987)"
     CDS             1926..2645
                     /codon_start=1
                     /product="the original enhanced GFP (Yang et al., 1996)"
                     /label=EGFP
                     /note="mammalian codon-optimized"
                     /translation="MVSKGEELFTGVVPILVELDGDVNGHKFSVSGEGEGDATYGKLTL
                     KFICTTGKLPVPWPTLVTTLTYGVQCFSRYPDHMKQHDFFKSAMPEGYVQERTIFFKDD
                     GNYKTRAEVKFEGDTLVNRIELKGIDFKEDGNILGHKLEYNYNSHNVYIMADKQKNGIK
                     VNFKIRHNIEDGSVQLADHYQQNTPIGDGPVLLPDNHYLSTQSALSKDPNEKRDHMVLL
                     EFVTAAGITLGMDELYK"
     CDS             1926..2642
                     /codon_start=1
                     /product="enhanced GFP"
                     /label=EGFP
                     /translation="MVSKGEELFTGVVPILVELDGDVNGHKFSVSGEGEGDATYGKLTL
                     KFICTTGKLPVPWPTLVTTLTYGVQCFSRYPDHMKQHDFFKSAMPEGYVQERTIFFKDD
                     GNYKTRAEVKFEGDTLVNRIELKGIDFKEDGNILGHKLEYNYNSHNVYIMADKQKNGIK
                     VNFKIRHNIEDGSVQLADHYQQNTPIGDGPVLLPDNHYLSTQSALSKDPNEKRDHMVLL
                     EFVTAAGITLGMDELYK"
     primer_bind     complement(1971..1992)
                     /label=EGFP-N
                     /note="EGFP, reverse primer"
     primer_bind     complement(2232..2251)
                     /label=EXFP-R
                     /note="For distinguishing EGFP variants, reverse primer"
     primer_bind     2579..2600
                     /label=EGFP-C
                     /note="EGFP, forward primer"
     misc_feature    2679..3267
                     /label=WPRE
                     /note="woodchuck hepatitis virus posttranscriptional
                     regulatory element"
     primer_bind     complement(2732..2752)
                     /label=WPRE-R
                     /note="WPRE, reverse primer"
     CDS             complement(3150..3161)
                     /codon_start=1
                     /product="Factor Xa recognition and cleavage site"
                     /label=Factor Xa site
                     /translation="IEGR"
     polyA_signal    3299..3775
                     /label=hGH poly(A) signal
                     /note="human growth hormone polyadenylation signal"
     primer_bind     complement(3498..3517)
                     /label=hGH-PA-R
                     /note="Human growth hormone terminator, reverse primer"
     promoter        3858..4098
                     /label=U6 promoter
                     /note="RNA polymerase III promoter for human U6 snRNA"
     primer_bind     3858..3878
                     /label=hU6-F
                     /note="Human U6 promoter, forward primer"
     primer_bind     4029..4048
                     /label=LKO.1 5'
                     /note="Human U6 promoter, forward primer"
     misc_RNA        4128..4203
                     /label=gRNA scaffold
                     /note="guide RNA scaffold for the Streptococcus pyogenes
                     CRISPR/Cas9 system"
     repeat_region   4234..4374
                     /label=AAV2 ITR
                     /note="inverted terminal repeat of adeno-associated virus
                     serotype 2"
     repeat_region   4234..4363
                     /label=AAV2 ITR
     rep_origin      4449..4904
                     /direction=RIGHT
                     /label=f1 ori
                     /note="f1 bacteriophage origin of replication; arrow
                     indicates direction of (+) strand synthesis"
     primer_bind     complement(4536..4555)
                     /label=F1ori-R
                     /note="F1 origin, reverse primer"
     primer_bind     4746..4767
                     /label=F1ori-F
                     /note="F1 origin, forward primer"
     primer_bind     complement(4921..4940)
                     /label=pRS-marker
                     /note="pRS vectors, use to sequence yeast selectable
                     marker"
     primer_bind     5040..5062
                     /label=pGEX 3'
                     /note="pGEX vectors, reverse primer"
     primer_bind     complement(5100..5118)
                     /label=pBRforEco
                     /note="pBR322 vectors, upsteam of EcoRI site, forward
                     primer"
     promoter        5186..5290
                     /gene="bla"
                     /label=AmpR promoter
     CDS             5291..6151
                     /codon_start=1
                     /gene="bla"
                     /product="beta-lactamase"
                     /label=AmpR
                     /note="confers resistance to ampicillin, carbenicillin, and
                     related antibiotics"
                     /translation="MSIQHFRVALIPFFAAFCLPVFAHPETLVKVKDAEDQLGARVGYI
                     ELDLNSGKILESFRPEERFPMMSTFKVLLCGAVLSRIDAGQEQLGRRIHYSQNDLVEYS
                     PVTEKHLTDGMTVRELCSAAITMSDNTAANLLLTTIGGPKELTAFLHNMGDHVTRLDRW
                     EPELNEAIPNDERDTTMPVAMATTLRKLLTGELLTLASRQQLIDWMEADKVAGPLLRSA
                     LPAGWFIADKSGAGERGSRGIIAALGPDGKPSRIVVIYTTGSQATMDERNRQIAEIGAS
                     LIKHW"
     primer_bind     complement(5509..5528)
                     /label=Amp-R
                     /note="Ampicillin resistance gene, reverse primer"
     rep_origin      6322..6910
                     /direction=RIGHT
                     /label=ori
                     /note="high-copy-number ColE1/pMB1/pBR322/pUC origin of
                     replication"
     primer_bind     6811..6830
                     /label=pBR322ori-F
                     /note="pBR322 origin, forward primer"
ORIGIN
        1 cctgcaggca gctgcgcgct cgctcgctca ctgaggccgc ccgggcgtcg ggcgaccttt
       61 ggtcgcccgg cctcagtgag cgagcgagcg cgcagagagg gagtggccaa ctccatcact
      121 aggggttcct gcggccgcac gcgtaagctg gagctccacc gcggcgtctc agtacaaaaa
      181 aagcaccgac tcggtgccac tttttcaagt tgataacgga ctagccttat tttaacttgc
      241 tatttctagc tctaaaacaa gggcttcaga agggccgtca aacaaggctt ttctccaagg
      301 gatatttata gtctcaaaac acacaattac tttacagtta gggtgagttt ccttttgtgc
      361 tgttttttaa aataataatt tagtatttgt atctcttata gaaatccaag cctatcatgt
      421 aaaatgtagc tagtattaaa aagaacagat tatctgtctt ttatcgcaca ttaagcctct
      481 atagttacta ggaaatatta tatgcaaatt aaccggggca ggggagtagc cgagcttctc
      541 ccacaagtct gtgcgagggg gccggcgcgg gcctagagat ggcggcgtcg gatctatctg
      601 agacgggtac ccaattcgcc ctatagtgag cgcgtaagct ttgcaaagat ggataaagtt
      661 ttaaacagag aggaatcttt gcagctaatg gaccttctag gtcttgaaag gagtgggaat
      721 tggctccggt gcccgtcagt gggcagagcg cacatcgccc acagtccccg agaagttggg
      781 gggaggggtc ggcaattgaa ccggtgccta gagaaggtgg cgcggggtaa actgggaaag
      841 tgatgtcgtg tactggctcc gcctttttcc cgagggtggg ggagaaccgt atataagtgc
      901 agtagtcgcc gtgaacgttc tttttcgcaa cgggtttgcc gccagaacac aggtaagtgc
      961 cgtgtgtggt tcccgcgggc ctggcctctt tacgggttat ggcccttgcg tgccttgaat
     1021 tacttccacc tggctgcagt acgtgattct tgatcccgag cttcgggttg gaagtgggtg
     1081 ggagagttcg aggccttgcg cttaaggagc cccttcgcct cgtgcttgag ttgaggcctg
     1141 gcctgggcgc tggggccgcc gcgtgcgaat ctggtggcac cttcgcgcct gtctcgctgc
     1201 tttcgataag tctctagcca tttaaaattt ttgatgacct gctgcgacgc tttttttctg
     1261 gcaagatagt cttgtaaatg cgggccaaga tctgcacact ggtatttcgg tttttggggc
     1321 cgcgggcggc gacggggccc gtgcgtccca gcgcacatgt tcggcgaggc ggggcctgcg
     1381 agcgcggcca ccgagaatcg gacgggggta gtctcaagct ggccggcctg ctctggtgcc
     1441 tggcctcgcg ccgccgtgta tcgccccgcc ctgggcggca aggctggccc ggtcggcacc
     1501 agttgcgtga gcggaaagat ggccgcttcc cggccctgct gcagggagct caaaatggag
     1561 gacgcggcgc tcgggagagc gggcgggtga gtcacccaca caaaggaaaa gggcctttcc
     1621 gtcctcagcc gtcgcttcat gtgactccac ggagtaccgg gcgccgtcca ggcacctcga
     1681 ttagttctcg agcttttgga gtacgtcgtc tttaggttgg ggggaggggt tttatgcgat
     1741 ggagtttccc cacactgagt gggtggagac tgaagttagg ccagcttggc acttgatgta
     1801 attctccttg gaatttgccc tttttgagtt tggatcttgg ttcattctca agcctcagac
     1861 agtggttcaa agtttttttc ttccatttca ggtgtcgtga ggtaccggat ccaccggtcg
     1921 ccaccatggt gagcaagggc gaggagctgt tcaccggggt ggtgcccatc ctggtcgagc
     1981 tggacggcga cgtaaacggc cacaagttca gcgtgtccgg cgagggcgag ggcgatgcca
     2041 cctacggcaa gctgaccctg aagttcatct gcaccaccgg caagctgccc gtgccctggc
     2101 ccaccctcgt gaccaccctg acctacggcg tgcagtgctt cagccgctac cccgaccaca
     2161 tgaagcagca cgacttcttc aagtccgcca tgcccgaagg ctacgtccag gagcgcacca
     2221 tcttcttcaa ggacgacggc aactacaaga cccgcgccga ggtgaagttc gagggcgaca
     2281 ccctggtgaa ccgcatcgag ctgaagggca tcgacttcaa ggaggacggc aacatcctgg
     2341 ggcacaagct ggagtacaac tacaacagcc acaacgtcta tatcatggcc gacaagcaga
     2401 agaacggcat caaggtgaac ttcaagatcc gccacaacat cgaggacggc agcgtgcagc
     2461 tcgccgacca ctaccagcag aacaccccca tcggcgacgg ccccgtgctg ctgcccgaca
     2521 accactacct gagcacccag tccgccctga gcaaagaccc caacgagaag cgcgatcaca
     2581 tggtcctgct ggagttcgtg accgccgccg ggatcactct cggcatggac gagctgtaca
     2641 agtaaagcgg ccgcactcga gatatcaagc ttatcgataa tcaacctctg gattacaaaa
     2701 tttgtgaaag attgactggt attcttaact atgttgctcc ttttacgcta tgtggatacg
     2761 ctgctttaat gcctttgtat catgctattg cttcccgtat ggctttcatt ttctcctcct
     2821 tgtataaatc ctggttgctg tctctttatg aggagttgtg gcccgttgtc aggcaacgtg
     2881 gcgtggtgtg cactgtgttt gctgacgcaa cccccactgg ttggggcatt gccaccacct
     2941 gtcagctcct ttccgggact ttcgctttcc ccctccctat tgccacggcg gaactcatcg
     3001 ccgcctgcct tgcccgctgc tggacagggg ctcggctgtt gggcactgac aattccgtgg
     3061 tgttgtcggg gaaatcatcg tcctttcctt ggctgctcgc ctatgttgcc acctggattc
     3121 tgcgcgggac gtccttctgc tacgtccctt cggccctcaa tccagcggac cttccttccc
     3181 gcggcctgct gccggctctg cggcctcttc cgcgtcttcg ccttcgccct cagacgagtc
     3241 ggatctccct ttgggccgcc tccccgcatc gataccgagc gctgctcgag agatctacgg
     3301 gtggcatccc tgtgacccct ccccagtgcc tctcctggcc ctggaagttg ccactccagt
     3361 gcccaccagc cttgtcctaa taaaattaag ttgcatcatt ttgtctgact aggtgtcctt
     3421 ctataatatt atggggtgga ggggggtggt atggagcaag gggcaagttg ggaagacaac
     3481 ctgtagggcc tgcggggtct attgggaacc aagctggagt gcagtggcac aatcttggct
     3541 cactgcaatc tccgcctcct gggttcaagc gattctcctg cctcagcctc ccgagttgtt
     3601 gggattccag gcatgcatga ccaggctcag ctaatttttg tttttttggt agagacgggg
     3661 tttcaccata ttggccaggc tggtctccaa ctcctaatct caggtgatct acccaccttg
     3721 gcctcccaaa ttgctgggat tacaggcgtg aaccactgct cccttccctg tccttctgat
     3781 tttgtaggta accacctcac tatagggcga attgggtacc cgtctcacag gcggatcgat
     3841 ccaaggtcgg gcaggaagag ggcctatttc ccatgattcc ttcatatttg catatacgat
     3901 acaaggctgt tagagagata attggaatta atttgactgt aaacacaaag atattagtac
     3961 aaaatacgtg acgtagaaag taataatttc ttgggtagtt tgcagtttta aaattatgtt
     4021 ttaaaatgga ctatcatatg cttaccgtaa cttgaaagta tttcgatttc ttggctttat
     4081 atatcttgtg gaaaggacga aacaccgagg ccgaggctgt cacggtggtt ttagagctag
     4141 aaatagcaag ttaaaataag gctagtccgt tatcaacttg aaaaagtggc accgagtcgg
     4201 tgcttttttt ctccgtgcgg accgagcggc cgcaggaacc cctagtgatg gagttggcca
     4261 ctccctctct gcgcgctcgc tcgctcactg aggccgggcg accaaaggtc gcccgacgcc
     4321 cgggctttgc ccgggcggcc tcagtgagcg agcgagcgcg cagctgcctg caggggcgcc
     4381 tgatgcggta ttttctcctt acgcatctgt gcggtatttc acaccgcata nnnnnnnnnn
     4441 nnnnnnnnnn nnnnnnnnnn nnnnnnnnnn nnnnnnnnnn nnnnnnnnnn nnnnnnnnnn
     4501 nnnnnnnnnn nnnnnnnnnn nnnnntnnnn nnnnnnnnnn nnnnnnnnnn nnnnnnnnnn
     4561 nnnnnnnnnn nncnnnnnnn nnnnnnnnnn nnnnnnnnnn nnnnnnnnnn nnnnnnnnnn
     4621 nnnnnnnnnn nnnnnnnnnn nnnnnnnnnn nnnnnnnnnn nnnnnnnnnn nnnnnnnnnn
     4681 nnnnnnnnnn nnnnnnnnnn nnnnnnnnnn nnnncctttg acgttggagt ccacgttctt
     4741 taatagtgga ctcttgttcc aaactggaac aacactcaac tctatctcgg gctattcttt
     4801 tgatttataa gggattttgc cgatttcggt ctattggtta aaaaatgagc tgatttaaca
     4861 aaaatttaac gcgaatttta acaaaatatt aacgtttaca attttatggt gcactctcag
     4921 tacaatctgc tctgatgccg catagttaag ccagccccga cacccgccaa cacccgctga
     4981 cgcgccctga cgggcttgtc tgctcccggc atccgcttac agacaagctg tgaccgtctc
     5041 cgggagctgc atgtgtcaga ggttttcacc gtcatcaccg aaacgcgcga gacgaaaggg
     5101 cctcgtgata cgcctatttt tataggttaa tgtcatgata ataatggttt cttagacgtc
     5161 aggtggcact tttcggggaa atgtgcgcgg aacccctatt tgtttatttt tctaaataca
     5221 ttcaaatatg tatccgctca tgagacaata accctgataa atgcttcaat aatattgaaa
     5281 aaggaagagt atgagtattc aacatttccg tgtcgccctt attccctttt ttgcggcatt
     5341 ttgccttcct gtttttgctc acccagaaac gctggtgaaa gtaaaagatg ctgaagatca
     5401 gttgggtgca cgagtgggtt acatcgaact ggatctcaac agcggtaaga tccttgagag
     5461 ttttcgcccc gaagaacgtt ttccaatgat gagcactttt aaagttctgc tatgtggcgc
     5521 ggtattatcc cgtattgacg ccgggcaaga gcaactcggt cgccgcatac actattctca
     5581 gaatgacttg gttgagtact caccagtcac agaaaagcat cttacggatg gcatgacagt
     5641 aagagaatta tgcagtgctg ccataaccat gagtgataac actgcggcca acttacttct
     5701 gacaacgatc ggaggaccga aggagctaac cgcttttttg cacaacatgg gggatcatgt
     5761 aactcgcctt gatcgttggg aaccggagct gaatgaagcc ataccaaacg acgagcgtga
     5821 caccacgatg cctgtagcaa tggcaacaac gttgcgcaaa ctattaactg gcgaactact
     5881 tactctagct tcccggcaac aattaataga ctggatggag gcggataaag ttgcaggacc
     5941 acttctgcgc tcggcccttc cggctggctg gtttattgct gataaatctg gagccggtga
     6001 gcgtgggtct cgcggtatca ttgcagcact ggggccagat ggtaagccct cccgtatcgt
     6061 agttatctac acgacgggga gtcaggcaac tatggatgaa cgaaatagac agatcgctga
     6121 gataggtgcc tcactgatta agcattggta actgtcagac caagtttact catatatact
     6181 ttagattgat ttaaaacttc atttttaatt taaaaggatc taggtgaaga tcctttttga
     6241 taatctcatg accaaaatcc cttaacgtga gttttcgttc cactgagcgt cagaccccgt
     6301 agaaaagatc aaaggatctt cttgagatcc tttttttctg cgcgtaatct gctgcttgca
     6361 aacaaaaaaa ccaccgctac cagcggtggt ttgtttgccg gatcaagagc taccaactct
     6421 ttttccgaag gtaactggct tcagcagagc gcagatacca aatactgttc ttctagtgta
     6481 gccgtagtta ggccaccact tcaagaactc tgtagcaccg cctacatacc tcgctctgct
     6541 aatcctgtta ccagtggctg ctgccagtgg cgataagtcg tgtcttaccg ggttggactc
     6601 aagacgatag ttaccggata aggcgcagcg gtcgggctga acggggggtt cgtgcacaca
     6661 gcccagcttg gagcgaacga cctacaccga actgagatac ctacagcgtg agctatgaga
     6721 aagcgccacg cttcccgaag ggagaaaggc ggacaggtat ccggtaagcg gcagggtcgg
     6781 aacaggagag cgcacgaggg agcttccagg gggaaacgcc tggtatcttt atagtcctgt
     6841 cgggtttcgc cacctctgac ttgagcgtcg atttttgtga tgctcgtcag gggggcggag
     6901 cctatggaaa aacgccagca acgcggcctt tttacggttc ctggcctttt gctggccttt
     6961 tgctcacatg t
//
