LOCUS       pOTTC1088___pAAV 6981 bp ds-DNA circular 15-DEC-2015
COMMENT     pOTTC407 - pAAV EF1a eGFP was created by Mari Savolainen on
            09/28/2012 (MS08).
COMMENT     Described in Savolainen et al. (2014). The beneficial effect of a
            prolyl oligopeptidase inhibitor, KYP-2047, on alpha-synuclein
            clearance and autophagy in A30P transgenic mouse. Neurobiology of
            Disease. DOI: 10.1016/j.nbd.2014.04.003
COMMENT     ApEinfo:methylated:1
FEATURES             Location/Qualifiers
     CDS             1936..2655
                     /label=eGFP
                     /ApEinfo_fwdcolor=#ff8080
                     /ApEinfo_revcolor=#804000
                     /ApEinfo_graphicformat=arrow_data {{0 1 2 0 0 -1} {} 0}
     width           5
     offset          0
     protein_bind    complement(270..289)
                     /label=TH 4042 A
                     /ApEinfo_fwdcolor=#ff8080
                     /ApEinfo_revcolor=#3cbfff
                     /ApEinfo_graphicformat=arrow_data {{0 1 2 0 0 -1} {} 0}
     width           5
     offset          0
     snRNA           4142..4181
                     /label=constant region for chimeric gRNA
                     /ApEinfo_fwdcolor=#800040
                     /ApEinfo_revcolor=#ff0080
                     /ApEinfo_graphicformat=arrow_data {{0 1 2 0 0 -1} {} 0}
     width           5
     offset          0
     protein_bind    4118..4137
                     /label=TH 4042 B
                     /ApEinfo_fwdcolor=#ff8080
                     /ApEinfo_revcolor=#3cbfff
                     /ApEinfo_graphicformat=arrow_data {{0 1 2 0 0 -1} {} 0}
     width           5
     offset          0
     snRNA           complement(226..265)
                     /label=constant region for chimeric gRNA(1)
                     /ApEinfo_label=constant region for chimeric gRNA
                     /ApEinfo_fwdcolor=#800040
                     /ApEinfo_revcolor=#ff0080
                     /ApEinfo_graphicformat=arrow_data {{0 1 2 0 0 -1} {} 0}
     width           5
     offset          0
     promoter        3868..4117
                     /label=hU6 promoter - human
                     /ApEinfo_fwdcolor=#804000
                     /ApEinfo_revcolor=#808040
                     /ApEinfo_graphicformat=arrow_data {{0 1 2 0 0 -1} {} 0}
     width           5
     offset          0
     rep_origin      6256..6938
                     /label=ColE1 origin
                     /ApEinfo_fwdcolor=gray50
                     /ApEinfo_revcolor=gray50
                     /ApEinfo_graphicformat=arrow_data {{0 1 2 0 0 -1} {} 0}
     width           5
     offset          0
     rep_origin      4476..4782
                     /label=f1 origin
                     /ApEinfo_fwdcolor=gray50
                     /ApEinfo_revcolor=gray50
                     /ApEinfo_graphicformat=arrow_data {{0 1 2 0 0 -1} {} 0}
     width           5
     offset          0
     rep_origin      4459..4914
                     /label=M13 origin
                     /ApEinfo_fwdcolor=gray50
                     /ApEinfo_revcolor=gray50
                     /ApEinfo_graphicformat=arrow_data {{0 1 2 0 0 -1} {} 0}
     width           5
     offset          0
     promoter        5202..5300
                     /label=Bla promoter (prokaryotic)
                     /ApEinfo_fwdcolor=#804000
                     /ApEinfo_revcolor=#808040
                     /ApEinfo_graphicformat=arrow_data {{0 1 2 0 0 -1} {} 0}
     width           5
     offset          0
     LTR             1..141
                     /label=ITR (AAV)
                     /ApEinfo_fwdcolor=#804000
                     /ApEinfo_revcolor=#ff8000
                     /ApEinfo_graphicformat=arrow_data {{0 1 2 0 0 -1} {} 0}
     width           5
     offset          0
     LTR             complement(4244..4384)
                     /label=ITR (AAV)(1)
                     /ApEinfo_label=ITR (AAV)
                     /ApEinfo_fwdcolor=#804000
                     /ApEinfo_revcolor=#ff8000
                     /ApEinfo_graphicformat=arrow_data {{0 1 2 0 0 -1} {} 0}
     width           5
     offset          0
     CDS             5301..6158
                     /label=AmpR
                     /ApEinfo_fwdcolor=#0080c0
                     /ApEinfo_revcolor=#ff80c0
                     /ApEinfo_graphicformat=arrow_data {{0 1 2 0 0 -1} {} 0}
     width           5
     offset          0
     promoter        647..1910
                     /label=EF-1a promoter
                     /ApEinfo_fwdcolor=#408080
                     /ApEinfo_revcolor=#808040
                     /ApEinfo_graphicformat=arrow_data {{0 1 2 0 0 -1} {} 0}
     width           5
     offset          0
     polyA_signal    3308..3788
                     /label=hGH polyA
                     /ApEinfo_fwdcolor=#8080ff
                     /ApEinfo_revcolor=#004080
                     /ApEinfo_graphicformat=arrow_data {{0 1 2 0 0 -1} {} 0}
     width           5
     offset          0
     misc_RNA        2679..3287
                     /label=WPRE
                     /ApEinfo_fwdcolor=#800080
                     /ApEinfo_revcolor=#8080c0
                     /ApEinfo_graphicformat=arrow_data {{0 1 2 0 0 -1} {} 0}
     width           5
     offset          0
     promoter        291..605
                     /label=mU6 promoter
                     /ApEinfo_fwdcolor=#808000
                     /ApEinfo_revcolor=green
                     /ApEinfo_graphicformat=arrow_data {{0 1 2 0 0 -1} {} 0}
     width           5
     offset          0
ORIGIN
        1 CCTGCAGGCA GCTGCGCGCT CGCTCGCTCA CTGAGGCCGC CCGGGCAAAG CCCGGGCGTC
       61 GGGCGACCTT TGGTCGCCCG GCCTCAGTGA GCGAGCGAGC GCGCAGAGAG GGAGTGGCCA
      121 ACTCCATCAC TAGGGGTTCC TGCGGCCGCA CGCGTAAGCT GGAGCTCCAC CGCGGCGTCT
      181 CAGTACAAAA AAAGCACCGA CTCGGTGCCA CTTTTTCAAG TTGATAACGG ACTAGCCTTA
      241 TTTTAACTTG CTATTTCTAG CTCTAAAACA AGGGCTTCAG AAGGGCCGTC AAACAAGGCT
      301 TTTCTCCAAG GGATATTTAT AGTCTCAAAA CACACAATTA CTTTACAGTT AGGGTGAGTT
      361 TCCTTTTGTG CTGTTTTTTA AAATAATAAT TTAGTATTTG TATCTCTTAT AGAAATCCAA
      421 GCCTATCATG TAAAATGTAG CTAGTATTAA AAAGAACAGA TTATCTGTCT TTTATCGCAC
      481 ATTAAGCCTC TATAGTTACT AGGAAATATT ATATGCAAAT TAACCGGGGC AGGGGAGTAG
      541 CCGAGCTTCT CCCACAAGTC TGTGCGAGGG GGCCGGCGCG GGCCTAGAGA TGGCGGCGTC
      601 GGATCTATCT GAGACGGGTA CCCAATTCGC CCTATAGTGA GCGCGTAAGC TTTGCAAAGA
      661 TGGATAAAGT TTTAAACAGA GAGGAATCTT TGCAGCTAAT GGACCTTCTA GGTCTTGAAA
      721 GGAGTGGGAA TTGGCTCCGG TGCCCGTCAG TGGGCAGAGC GCACATCGCC CACAGTCCCC
      781 GAGAAGTTGG GGGGAGGGGT CGGCAATTGA ACCGGTGCCT AGAGAAGGTG GCGCGGGGTA
      841 AACTGGGAAA GTGATGTCGT GTACTGGCTC CGCCTTTTTC CCGAGGGTGG GGGAGAACCG
      901 TATATAAGTG CAGTAGTCGC CGTGAACGTT CTTTTTCGCA ACGGGTTTGC CGCCAGAACA
      961 CAGGTAAGTG CCGTGTGTGG TTCCCGCGGG CCTGGCCTCT TTACGGGTTA TGGCCCTTGC
     1021 GTGCCTTGAA TTACTTCCAC TGGCTGCAGT ACGTGATTCT TGATCCCGAG CTTCGGGTTG
     1081 GAAGTGGGTG GGAGAGTTCG AGGCCTTGCG CTTAAGGAGC CCCTTCGCCT CGTGCTTGAG
     1141 TTGAGGCCTG GCCTGGGCGC TGGGGCCGCC GCGTGCGAAT CTGGTGGCAC CTTCGCGCCT
     1201 GTCTCGCTGC TTTCGATAAG TCTCTAGCCA TTTAAAATTT TTGATGACCT GCTGCGACGC
     1261 TTTTTTTCTG GCAAGATAGT CTTGTAAATG CGGGCCAAGA TCTGCACACT GGTATTTCGG
     1321 TTTTTGGGGC CGCGGGCGGC GACGGGGCCC GTGCGTCCCA GCGCACATGT TCGGCGAGGC
     1381 GGGGCCTGCG AGCGCGGCCA CCGAGAATCG GACGGGGGTA GTCTCAAGCT GGCCGGCCTG
     1441 CTCTGGTGCC TGGCCTCGCG CCGCCGTGTA TCGCCCCGCC CTGGGCGGCA AGGCTGGCCC
     1501 GGTCGGCACC AGTTGCGTGA GCGGAAAGAT GGCCGCTTCC CGGCCCTGCT GCAGGGAGCT
     1561 CAAAATGGAG GACGCGGCGC TCGGGAGAGC GGGCGGGTGA GTCACCCACA CAAAGGAAAA
     1621 GGGCCTTTCC GTCCTCAGCC GTCGCTTCAT GTGACTCCAC GGAGTACCGG GCGCCGTCCA
     1681 GGCACCTCGA TTAGTTCTCG AGCTTTTGGA GTACGTCGTC TTTAGGTTGG GGGGAGGGGT
     1741 TTTATGCGAT GGAGTTTCCC CACACTGAGT GGGTGGAGAC TGAAGTTAGG CCAGCTTGGC
     1801 ACTTGATGTA ATTCTCCTTG GAATTTGCCC TTTTTGAGTT TGGATCTTGG TTCATTCTCA
     1861 AGCCTCAGAC AGTGGTTCAA AGTTTTTTTC TTCCATTTCA GGTGTCGTGA GGTACCGGAT
     1921 CCACCGGTCG CCACCATGGT GAGCAAGGGC GAGGAGCTGT TCACCGGGGT GGTGCCCATC
     1981 CTGGTCGAGC TGGACGGCGA CGTAAACGGC CACAAGTTCA GCGTGTCCGG CGAGGGCGAG
     2041 GGCGATGCCA CCTACGGCAA GCTGACCCTG AAGTTCATCT GCACCACCGG CAAGCTGCCC
     2101 GTGCCCTGGC CCACCCTCGT GACCACCCTG ACCTACGGCG TGCAGTGCTT CAGCCGCTAC
     2161 CCCGACCACA TGAAGCAGCA CGACTTCTTC AAGTCCGCCA TGCCCGAAGG CTACGTCCAG
     2221 GAGCGCACCA TCTTCTTCAA GGACGACGGC AACTACAAGA CCCGCGCCGA GGTGAAGTTC
     2281 GAGGGCGACA CCCTGGTGAA CCGCATCGAG CTGAAGGGCA TCGACTTCAA GGAGGACGGC
     2341 AACATCCTGG GGCACAAGCT GGAGTACAAC TACAACAGCC ACAACGTCTA TATCATGGCC
     2401 GACAAGCAGA AGAACGGCAT CAAGGTGAAC TTCAAGATCC GCCACAACAT CGAGGACGGC
     2461 AGCGTGCAGC TCGCCGACCA CTACCAGCAG AACACCCCCA TCGGCGACGG CCCCGTGCTG
     2521 CTGCCCGACA ACCACTACCT GAGCACCCAG TCCGCCCTGA GCAAAGACCC CAACGAGAAG
     2581 CGCGATCACA TGGTCCTGCT GGAGTTCGTG ACCGCCGCCG GGATCACTCT CGGCATGGAC
     2641 GAGCTGTACA AGTAAAGCGG CCGCACTCGA GATATCAAGC TTATCGATAA TCAACCTCTG
     2701 GATTACAAAA TTTGTGAAAG ATTGACTGGT ATTCTTAACT ATGTTGCTCC TTTTACGCTA
     2761 TGTGGATACG CTGCTTTAAT GCCTTTGTAT CATGCTATTG CTTCCCGTAT GGCTTTCATT
     2821 TTCTCCTCCT TGTATAAATC CTGGTTGCTG TCTCTTTATG AGGAGTTGTG GCCCGTTGTC
     2881 AGGCAACGTG GCGTGGTGTG CACTGTGTTT GCTGACGCAA CCCCCACTGG TTGGGGCATT
     2941 GCCACCACCT GTCAGCTCCT TTCCGGGACT TTCGCTTTCC CCCTCCCTAT TGCCACGGCG
     3001 GAACTCATCG CCGCCTGCCT TGCCCGCTGC TGGACAGGGG CTCGGCTGTT GGGCACTGAC
     3061 AATTCCGTGG TGTTGTCGGG GAAATCATCG TCCTTTCCTT GGCTGCTCGC CTATGTTGCC
     3121 ACCTGGATTC TGCGCGGGAC GTCCTTCTGC TACGTCCCTT CGGCCCTCAA TCCAGCGGAC
     3181 CTTCCTTCCC GCGGCCTGCT GCCGGCTCTG CGGCCTCTTC CGCGTCTTCG CCTTCGCCCT
     3241 CAGACGAGTC GGATCTCCCT TTGGGCCGCC TCCCCGCATC GATACCGAGC GCTGCTCGAG
     3301 AGATCTACGG GTGGCATCCC TGTGACCCCT CCCCAGTGCC TCTCCTGGCC CTGGAAGTTG
     3361 CCACTCCAGT GCCCACCAGC CTTGTCCTAA TAAAATTAAG TTGCATCATT TTGTCTGACT
     3421 AGGTGTCCTT CTATAATATT ATGGGGTGGA GGGGGGTGGT ATGGAGCAAG GGGCAAGTTG
     3481 GGAAGACAAC CTGTAGGGCC TGCGGGGTCT ATTGGGAACC AAGCTGGAGT GCAGTGGCAC
     3541 AATCTTGGCT CACTGCAATC TCCGCCTCCT GGGTTCAAGC GATTCTCCTG CCTCAGCCTC
     3601 CCGAGTTGTT GGGATTCCAG GCATGCATGA CCAGGCTCAG CTAATTTTTG TTTTTTTGGT
     3661 AGAGACGGGG TTTCACCATA TTGGCCAGGC TGGTCTCCAA CTCCTAATCT CAGGTGATCT
     3721 ACCCACCTTG GCCTCCCAAA TTGCTGGGAT TACAGGCGTG AACCACTGCT CCCTTCCCTG
     3781 TCCTTCTGAT TTTGTAGGTA ACCACCTCAC TATAGGGCGA ATTGGGTACC CGTCTCACAG
     3841 GCGGATCGAT CCAAGGTCGG GCAGGAAGAG GGCCTATTTC CCATGATTCC TTCATATTTG
     3901 CATATACGAT ACAAGGCTGT TAGAGAGATA ATTGGAATTA ATTTGACTGT AAACACAAAG
     3961 ATATTAGTAC AAAATACGTG ACGTAGAAAG TAATAATTTC TTGGGTAGTT TGCAGTTTTA
     4021 AAATTATGTT TTAAAATGGA CTATCATATG CTTACCGTAA CTTGAAAGTA TTTCGATTTC
     4081 TTGGCTTTAT ATATCTTGTG GAAAGGACGA AACACCGAGG CCGAGGCTGT CACGGTGGTT
     4141 TTAGAGCTAG AAATAGCAAG TTAAAATAAG GCTAGTCCGT TATCAACTTG AAAAAGTGGC
     4201 ACCGAGTCGG TGCTTTTTTT CTCCGTGCGG ACCGAGCGGC CGCAGGAACC CCTAGTGATG
     4261 GAGTTGGCCA CTCCCTCTCT GCGCGCTCGC TCGCTCACTG AGGCCGGGCG ACCAAAGGTC
     4321 GCCCGACGCC CGGGCTTTGC CCGGGCGGCC TCAGTGAGCG AGCGAGCGCG CAGCTGCCTG
     4381 CAGGGGCGCC TGATGCGGTA TTTTCTCCTT ACGCATCTGT GCGGTATTTC ACACCGCATA
     4441 NNNNNNNNNN NNNNNNNNNN NNNNNNNNNN NNNNNNNNNN NNNNNNNNNN NNNNNNNNNN
     4501 NNNNNNNNNN NNNNNNNNNN NNNNNNNNNN NNNNNNNNNN NNNNNNNNNN NNNNNNNNNN
     4561 NNNNNNNNNN NNNNNNNNNN NNCNNNNNNN NNNNNNNNNN NNNNNNNNNN NNNNNNNNNN
     4621 NNNNNNNNNN NNNNNNNNNN NNNNNNNNNN NNNNNNNNNN NNNNNNNNNN NNNNNNNNNN
     4681 NNNNNNNNNN NNNNNNNNNN NNNNNNNNNN NNNNNNNNNN NNNNCCTTTG ACGTTGGAGT
     4741 CCACGTTCTT TAATAGTGGA CTCTTGTTCC AAACTGGAAC AACACTCAAC CCTATCTCGG
     4801 GCTATTCTTT TGATTTATAA GGGATTTTGC CGATTTCGGC CTATTGGTTA AAAAATGAGC
     4861 TGATTTAACA AAAATTTAAC GCGAATTTTA ACAAAATATT AACGTTTACA ATTTTATGGT
     4921 GCACTCTCAG TACAATCTGC TCTGATGCCG CATAGTTAAG CCAGCCCCGA CACCCGCCAA
     4981 CACCCGCTGA CGCGCCCTGA CGGGCTTGTC TGCTCCCGGC ATCCGCTTAC AGACAAGCTG
     5041 TGACCGTCTC CGGGAGCTGC ATGTGTCAGA GGTTTTCACC GTCATCACCG AAACGCGCGA
     5101 GACGAAAGGG CCTCGTGATA CGCCTATTTT TATAGGTTAA TGTCATGATA ATAATGGTTT
     5161 CTTAGACGTC AGGTGGCACT TTTCGGGGAA ATGTGCGCGG AACCCCTATT TGTTTATTTT
     5221 TCTAAATACA TTCAAATATG TATCCGCTCA TGAGACAATA ACCCTGATAA ATGCTTCAAT
     5281 AATATTGAAA AAGGAAGAGT ATGAGTATTC AACATTTCCG TGTCGCCCTT ATTCCCTTTT
     5341 TTGCGGCATT TTGCCTTCCT GTTTTTGCTC ACCCAGAAAC GCTGGTGAAA GTAAAAGATG
     5401 CTGAAGATCA GTTGGGTGCA CGAGTGGGTT ACATCGAACT GGATCTCAAC AGCGGTAAGA
     5461 TCCTTGAGAG TTTTCGCCCC GAAGAACGTT TTCCAATGAT GAGCACTTTT AAAGTTCTGC
     5521 TATGTGGCGC GGTATTATCC CGTATTGACG CCGGGCAAGA GCAACTCGGT CGCCGCATAC
     5581 ACTATTCTCA GAATGACTTG GTTGAGTACT CACCAGTCAC AGAAAAGCAT CTTACGGATG
     5641 GCATGACAGT AAGAGAATTA TGCAGTGCTG CCATAACCAT GAGTGATAAC ACTGCGGCCA
     5701 ACTTACTTCT GACAACGATC GGAGGACCGA AGGAGCTAAC CGCTTTTTTG CACAACATGG
     5761 GGGATCATGT AACTCGCCTT GATCGTTGGG AACCGGAGCT GAATGAAGCC ATACCAAACG
     5821 ACGAGCGTGA CACCACGATG CCTGTAGCAA TGGCAACAAC GTTGCGCAAA CTATTAACTG
     5881 GCGAACTACT TACTCTAGCT TCCCGGCAAC AATTAATAGA CTGGATGGAG GCGGATAAAG
     5941 TTGCAGGACC ACTTCTGCGC TCGGCCCTTC CGGCTGGCTG GTTTATTGCT GATAAATCTG
     6001 GAGCCGGTGA GCGTGGGTCT CGCGGTATCA TTGCAGCACT GGGGCCAGAT GGTAAGCCCT
     6061 CCCGTATCGT AGTTATCTAC ACGACGGGGA GTCAGGCAAC TATGGATGAA CGAAATAGAC
     6121 AGATCGCTGA GATAGGTGCC TCACTGATTA AGCATTGGTA ACTGTCAGAC CAAGTTTACT
     6181 CATATATACT TTAGATTGAT TTAAAACTTC ATTTTTAATT TAAAAGGATC TAGGTGAAGA
     6241 TCCTTTTTGA TAATCTCATG ACCAAAATCC CTTAACGTGA GTTTTCGTTC CACTGAGCGT
     6301 CAGACCCCGT AGAAAAGATC AAAGGATCTT CTTGAGATCC TTTTTTTCTG CGCGTAATCT
     6361 GCTGCTTGCA AACAAAAAAA CCACCGCTAC CAGCGGTGGT TTGTTTGCCG GATCAAGAGC
     6421 TACCAACTCT TTTTCCGAAG GTAACTGGCT TCAGCAGAGC GCAGATACCA AATACTGTCC
     6481 TTCTAGTGTA GCCGTAGTTA GGCCACCACT TCAAGAACTC TGTAGCACCG CCTACATACC
     6541 TCGCTCTGCT AATCCTGTTA CCAGTGGCTG CTGCCAGTGG CGATAAGTCG TGTCTTACCG
     6601 GGTTGGACTC AAGACGATAG TTACCGGATA AGGCGCAGCG GTCGGGCTGA ACGGGGGGTT
     6661 CGTGCACACA GCCCAGCTTG GAGCGAACGA CCTACACCGA ACTGAGATAC CTACAGCGTG
     6721 AGCTATGAGA AAGCGCCACG CTTCCCGAAG GGAGAAAGGC GGACAGGTAT CCGGTAAGCG
     6781 GCAGGGTCGG AACAGGAGAG CGCACGAGGG AGCTTCCAGG GGGAAACGCC TGGTATCTTT
     6841 ATAGTCCTGT CGGGTTTCGC CACCTCTGAC TTGAGCGTCG ATTTTTGTGA TGCTCGTCAG
     6901 GGGGGCGGAG CCTATGGAAA AACGCCAGCA ACGCGGCCTT TTTACGGTTC CTGGCCTTTT
     6961 GCTGGCCTTT TGCTCACATG T
//
